>Addgene plasmid #197930 | pSUP-(2xCouRS-tRNAopt) | addgene full sequence | sequence record 392659 | Addgene NGS Result
TCCAAAGGTTGCTGAAGTTATCTATCCAATAATGCAGGTTAATGGGATTCATTATGGTGGCGTTGATGTT
GCAGTTGGAGGGATGGAGCAGAGAAAAATACACATGTTAGCAAGGGAGCTTTTACCAAAAAAGGTTGTTT
GTATTCACAACCCTGTCTTAACGGGTTTGGATGGAGAAGGAAAGATGAGTTCTTCAAAAGGGAATTTTAT
AGCTGTTGATGACTCTCCAGAAGAGATTAGGGCTAAGATAAAGAAAGCATACTGCCCAGCTGGAGTTGTT
GAAGGAAATCCAATAATGGAGATAGCTAAATACTTCCTTGAATATCCTTTAACCATAAAAAGGCCAGAAA
AATTTGGTGGAGATTTGACAGTTAATAGCTATGAGGAGTTAGAGAGTTTATTTAAAAATAAGGAATTGCA
TCCAATGGATTTAAAAAATGCTGTAGCTGAAGAACTTATAAAGATTTTAGAGCCAATTAGAAAGAGATTA
TAACTGAATTCATGCAGTAGGGAACTGCCAGGCATCAAATAAAACGAAAGGCTCAGTCGAAAGACTGGGC
CTTTCGTTTTATCTGTTGTTTGTCGGTGAACGCTCTCCTGAGTAGGACAAATCCGCCGGGAGCGGATTTG
AACGTTGCGAAGCAACGGCCCGGAGGGTGGCGGGCAGGACGCCCGCCATAAACTGCCAGGCATCAAATTA
AGCAGAAGGCCATCCTGACGGATGGCCTTTTTGCGTTTCTACAAACTCTTTTGTTTATTTTTCTAAATAC
ATTCAAATATGTATCCGCTCATGAGACAATAGATCTAAGCTTGGCGTAATCATGGTCATAGCTGTTTCCT
GGGATCCGATGAGGGTGTCAGTGAAGTGCTTCATGTGGCAGGAGAAAAAAGGCTGCACCGGTGCGTCAGC
AGAATATGTGATACAGGATATATTCCGCTTCCTCGCTCACTGACTCGCTACGCTCGGTCGTTCGACTGCG
GCGAGCGGAAATGGCTTACGAACGGGGCGGAGATTTCCTGGAAGATGCCAGGAAGATACTTAACAGGGAA
GTGAGAGGGCCGCGGCAAAGCCGTTTTTCCATAGGCTCCGCCCCCCTGACAAGCATCACGAAATCTGACG
CTCAAATCAGTGGTGGCGAAACCCGACAGGACTATAAAGATACCAGGCGTTTCCCCCTGGCGGCTCCCTC
GTGCGCTCTCCTGTTCCTGCCTTTCGGTTTACCGGTGTCATTCCGCTGTTATGGCCGCGTTTGTCTCATT
CCACGCCTGACACTCAGTTCCGGGTAGGCAGTTCGCTCCAAGCTGGACTGTATGCACGAACCCCCCGTTC
AGTCCGACCGCTGCGCCTTATCCGGTAACTATCGTCTTGAGTCCAACCCGGAAAGACATGCAAAAGCACC
ACTGGCAGCAGCCACTGGTAATTGATTTAGAGGAGTTAGTCTTGAAGTCATGCGCCGGTTAAGGCTAAAC
TGAAAGGACAAGTTTTGGTGACTGCGCTCCTCCAAGCCAGTTACCTCGGTTCAAAGAGTTGGTAGCTCAG
AGAACCTTCGAAAAACCGTCCTGCAAGGCGGTTTTTTCGTTTTCAGAGCAAGAGATTACGCGCAGACCAA
AACGATCTCAAGAAGATCATCTTATTAATCAGATAAAATATTTCTAGATTTCAGTGCAATTTATCTCTTC
AAATGTAGCACCTGAAGTCAGCCCCATACGATATAAGTTGTAATTCTCATGTTTGACAGCTTATCATCGA
TAAGCTTGGTACCGAGCTCCCGGTCATCAATCATCCCCATAATCCTTGTTAGATTATCAATTTTAAAAAA
CTAACAGTTGTCAGCCTGTCCCGCTTTAATATCATACGCCGTTATACGTTGTTTACGCTTTGAGGAATCC
CATATGGACGAATTTGAAATGATAAAGAGAAACACATCTGAAATTATCAGCGAGGAAGAGTTAAGAGAGG
TTTTAAAAAAAGATGAAAAATCTGCTGAGATAGGTTTTGAACCAAGTGGTAAAATACATTTAGGGCATTA
TCTCCAAATAAAAAAGATGATTGATTTACAAAATGCTGGATTTGATATAATTATACATTTGGGTGATTTA
GGCGCCTATTTAAACCAGAAAGGAGAGTTGGATGAGATTAGAAAAATAGGAGATTATAACAAAAAAGTTT
TTGAAGCAATGGGGTTAAAGGCAAAATATGTTTATGGAAGTGAATATCATCTTGATAAGGATTATACACT
GAATGTCTATAGATTGGCTTTAAAAACTACCTTAAAAAGAGCAAGAAGGAGTATGGAACTTATAGCAAGA
GAGGATGAAAATCCAAAGGTTGCTGAAGTTATCTATCCAATAATGCAGGTTAATGGGATTCATTATGGTG
GCGTTGATGTTGCAGTTGGAGGGATGGAGCAGAGAAAAATACACATGTTAGCAAGGGAGCTTTTACCAAA
AAAGGTTGTTTGTATTCACAACCCTGTCTTAACGGGTTTGGATGGAGAAGGAAAGATGAGTTCTTCAAAA
GGGAATTTTATAGCTGTTGATGACTCTCCAGAAGAGATTAGGGCTAAGATAAAGAAAGCATACTGCCCAG
CTGGAGTTGTTGAAGGAAATCCAATAATGGAGATAGCTAAATACTTCCTTGAATATCCTTTAACCATAAA
AAGGCCAGAAAAATTTGGTGGAGATTTGACAGTTAATAGCTATGAGGAGTTAGAGAGTTTATTTAAAAAT
AAGGAATTGCATCCAATGGATTTAAAAAATGCTGTAGCTGAAGAACTTATAAAGATTTTAGAGCCAATTA
GAAAGAGATTATAACTGCAGTTTCAAACGCTAAATTGCCTGATGCGCTACGCTTATCAGGCCTACATGAT
CTCTGCAATATATTGAGTTTGCGTGCTTTTGTAGGCCGGATAAGGCGTTCACGCCGCATCCGGCAAGAAA
CAGCAAACAATCCAAAACGCCGCGTTCAGCGGCGTTTTTTCTGCTTTTCTTCGCGAATTAATTCCGCTTC
GCAACATGTGAGCACCGGTTTATTGACTACCGGAAGCAGTGTGATGAACCACGGAACACAATCAATTCTT
GCGGAGAACTGTGAATGCGCAAACCAACCCTTGGCAGAACATATCCATCGCGTCCGCCATCTCCAGCAGC
CGCACGCGGCGCATCTCGGGCAGCGTTGGGTCCTGGCCAGATCTAAGCGGCCTGCTGACTTTCTCGCCGA
TCAAAAGGCATTTTGCTATTAAGGGATTGACGAGGGCGTATCTGCGCAGTAAGATGCGCCCCGCATTGTG
GTACCAATTCTTTTTAAGAATTGATGGTATCCGGCGGTAGTTCAGCAGGGCAGAACGGCGGACTCTAAAT
CCGCATGGCAGGGGTTCAAATCCCCTCCGCCGGACCAATTTTGAACCCCGCTTCGGCGGGGTTTTTTGTT
TTCTGTACATTTCGTCACCCTCCCTTCGCAATAAACGCCCGTAATATGACCACGGGTGCGCATGATCGTG
CTCCTGTCGTTGAGGACCCGGCTAGGCTGGCGGGGTTGCCTTACTGGTTAGCAGAATGAATCACCGATAC
GCGAGCGAACGTGAAGCGACTGCTGCTGCAAAACGTCTGCGACCTGAGCAACAACATGAATGGTCTTGCC
GTGTCGACGAATTTCTGCCATTCATCCGCTTATTATCACTTATTCAGGCGTAGCAACCAGGCGTTTAAGG
GCACCAATAACTGCCTTAAAAAAATTACGCCCCGCCCTGCCACTCATCGCAGTACTGTTGTAATTCATTA
AGCATTCTGCCGACATGGAAGCCATCACAAACGGCATGATGAACCTGAATCGCCAGCGGCATCAGCACCT
TGTCGCCTTGCGTATAATATTTGCCCATGGTGAAAACGGGGGCGAAGAAGTTGTCCATATTGGCCACGTT
TAAATCAAAACTGGTGAAACTCACCCAGGGATTGGCTGAGACGAAAAACATATTCTCAATAAACCCTTTA
GGGAAATAGGCCAGGTTTTCACCGTAACACGCCACATCTTGCGAATATATGTGTAGAAACTGCCGGAAAT
CGTCGTGGTATTCACTCCAGAGCGATGAAAACGTTTCAGTTTGCTCATGGAAAACGGTGTAACAAGGGTG
AACACTATCCCATATCACCAGCTCACCGTCTTTCATTGCCATACGGAATTCCGGATGAGCATTCATCAGG
CGGGCAAGAATGTGAATAAAGGCCGGATAAAACTTGTGCTTATTTTTCTTTACGGTCTTTAAAAAGGCCG
TAATATCCAGCTGAACGGTCTGGTTATAGGTACATTGAGCAACTGACTGAAATGCCTCAAAATGTTCTTT
ACGATGCCATTGGGATATATCAACGGTGGTATATCCAGTGATTTTTTTCTCCATTTTAGCTTCCTTAGCT
CCTGAAAATCTCGATAACTCAAAAAATACGCCCGGTAGTGATCTTATTTCATTATGGTGAAAGTTGGAAC
CTCTTACGTGCCGATCAACGTCTCATTTTCGCCAAAAGTTGGCCCAGGGCTTCCCGGTATCAACAGGGAC
ACCAGGATTTATTTATTCTGCGAAGTGATCTTCCGTCACAGGTATTTATTCGGCGCAAAGTGCGTCGGGT
GATGCTGCCAACTTACTGATTTAGTGTATGATGGTGTTTTTGAGGTGCTCCAGTGGCTTCTGTTTCTATC
AGCTGTCCCTCCTGTTCAGCTACTGACGGGGTGGTGCGTAACGGCAAAAGCACCGCCGGACATCAGCGCT
AGCGGAGTGTATAACTAGTGTGCAATGTAACATCAGAGATTTTGAGACACAACGTGGCTTTGTTGAATAA
ATCGAACTTTTGCTGAGTTGACTCCCCGCGCGGACATTAATTGCGTTGCGCTCACTGCCCGCTTTCCAGT
CGGGAAACCTGTCGTGCCAGCTGCATTAATGAATCGGCCAACGCGCGGGGAGAGGCGGTTTGCGTATTGG
GCGCCATAGACGTCTTTGAATTGTTATCAGCTATGCGCCGACCAGAACACCTTGCCGATCAGCCAAACGT
CTCTTCAGGCCACTGACTAGCGATAACTTTCCCCACAACGGAACAACTCTCATTGCATGGGATCATTGGG
TACTGTGGGTTTAGTGGTTGTAAAAACACCTGACCGCTATCCCTGATCAGTTTATTGAAGGTAAACTCAT
CACCCCCAAGTCTGGCTATGCAGAAATCACCTGGCTCAACAGCCTGCTCAGGGTCAACGAGAATTAACAT
TCCGTCAGGAAAGCTTGGCTTGGAGCCTGTTGGTGCGGTCATGGAATTACCTTCAACCTCAAGCCAGAAT
GCAGAATCACTGGCTTTTTTGGTTGTGCTTACCCATCTCTCCGCATCACCTTTGGTAAAGGTTCTAAGCT
CAGGTGAGAACATCCCTGCCTGAACATGAGAAAAAACAGGGTACTCATACTCACTTCTAAGTGACGGCTG
CATACTAACCGCTTCATACATCTCGTAGATTTCTCTGGCGATTGAAGGGCTAAATTCTTCAACGCTAACT
TTGAGAATTTTTGTAAGCAATGCGGCGTTATAAGCATTTAATGCATTGATGCCATTAAATAAAGCACCAA
CGCCTGACTGCCCCATCCCCATCTTGTCTGCGACAGATTCCTGGGATAAGCCAAGTTCATTTTTCTTTTT
TTCATAAATTGCTTTAAGGCGACGTGCGTCCTCAAGCTGCTCTTGTGTTAATGGTTTCTTTTTTGTGCTC
ATACGTTAAATCTATCACCGCAAGGGATAAATATCTAACACCGTGCGTGTTGACTATTTTACCTCTGGCG
GTGATAATGGTTGCATGTACTAAGGAGGTTCATATGGACGAATTTGAAATGATAAAGAGAAACACATCTG
AAATTATCAGCGAGGAAGAGTTAAGAGAGGTTTTAAAAAAAGATGAAAAATCTGCTGAGATAGGTTTTGA
ACCAAGTGGTAAAATACATTTAGGGCATTATCTCCAAATAAAAAAGATGATTGATTTACAAAATGCTGGA
TTTGATATAATTATACATTTGGGTGATTTAGGCGCCTATTTAAACCAGAAAGGAGAGTTGGATGAGATTA
GAAAAATAGGAGATTATAACAAAAAAGTTTTTGAAGCAATGGGGTTAAAGGCAAAATATGTTTATGGAAG
TGAATATCATCTTGATAAGGATTATACACTGAATGTCTATAGATTGGCTTTAAAAACTACCTTAAAAAGA
GCAAGAAGGAGTATGGAACTTATAGCAAGAGAGGATGAAAA
Features (pLannotate 1.2.2; 15 found; start..end, strand, type, name):
    526..612     +  terminator     rrnB T1 terminator: Escherichia coli rrnB; transcription terminator T1 from the E. coli rrnB gene
    704..731     +  terminator     rrnB T2 terminator: transcription terminator T2 from the E. coli rrnB gene
    750..801     +  promoter       AmpR promoter (fragment): bla
    933..988     -  rep_origin     RSF ori (fragment): Plasmids containing the RSF 1030 origin of replication can be propagated in E. coli cells that contain additional plasmids with compatible origins.
   1076..1621    -  rep_origin     p15A ori: Plasmids containing the medium-copy-number p15A origin of replication can be propagated in E. coli cells that contain a second plasmid with the ColE1 origin.
   1733..1757    +  promoter       tet promoter (fragment): E. coli promoter for tetracycline efflux protein gene
   1894..2811    +  CDS            tyrS: SYY_METJA - Experimental evidence at protein level: Swiss-Prot protein existence level 1. Catalyzes the attachment of tyrosine to tRNA(Tyr) in a two- step reaction: tyrosine is first activated by ATP to form Tyr-AMP and then transferred to the acceptor end of tRNA(Tyr). From Methanocaldococcus jannaschii (strain ATCC 43067 / DSM 2661 / JAL-1 / JCM 10045 / NBRC 100440) (Methanococcus jannaschii).
   3320..3393    +  ncRNA          tRNA: Accession: RF00005 - tRNA
   3551..3646    -  CDS            YPB1_ECOLX (fragment): Protein predicted: Swiss-Prot protein existence level 4. From Escherichia coli.
   3735..4394    -  CDS            CmR: chloramphenicol acetyltransferase; cat; confers resistance to chloramphenicol
   4395..4497    -  promoter       cat promoter: promoter of the E. coli cat gene encoding chloramphenicol acetyltransferase
   4618..4761    +  mobile_element IS1 (fragment): prokaryotic transposable element IS1
   4882..4976    -  CDS            lacI (fragment): lac repressor; lacI; The lac repressor binds to the lac operator to inhibit transcription in E. coli. This inhibition can be relieved by adding lactose or isopropyl-β-D-thiogalactopyranoside (IPTG).
   5029..5742    -  CDS            λ repressor (ts): temperature-sensitive variant of the phage λ repressor; cIts; thermosensitivity is conferred by the A67T mutation
   5844..490     +  CDS            tyrS (across the origin): SYY_METJA - Experimental evidence at protein level: Swiss-Prot protein existence level 1. Catalyzes the attachment of tyrosine to tRNA(Tyr) in a two- step reaction: tyrosine is first activated by ATP to form Tyr-AMP and then transferred to the acceptor end of tRNA(Tyr). From Methanocaldococcus jannaschii (strain ATCC 43067 / DSM 2661 / JAL-1 / JCM 10045 / NBRC 100440) (Methanococcus jannaschii).
