[The description below was written by a language model from this plasmid's Addgene catalogue record and pLannotate feature annotations shown in this document.]
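Description:
pSUP-(2xCouRS-tRNAopt) is a bacterial "machinery" plasmid for genetic code expansion in E. coli, built on the pSUP-(MjYRS-6TRN) backbone and about 6.3 kb in size. It replicates from a p15A origin, catalogued as low copy, which is compatible with ColE1-type plasmids, so it can be maintained alongside a separate expression vector carrying the target gene. Selection is by chloramphenicol, through a cat promoter-driven chloramphenicol acetyltransferase gene. The annotation also picks up short fragments (RSF ori, AmpR and tet promoters, IS1, lacI) that appear to be backbone remnants rather than functional parts.

The payload is two copies of CouRS, an aminoacyl-tRNA synthetase for (7-hydroxy-4-coumarin-yl) ethylglycine. Both copies are annotated by similarity as Methanocaldococcus jannaschii tyrosyl-tRNA synthetase (tyrS), the scaffold from which it derives. According to the record, one copy is expressed constitutively from the glnS' promoter and the other inducibly from a lambda promoter. The latter is governed by the plasmid-encoded temperature-sensitive λ repressor (cIts), which lies just upstream of and divergent from the synthetase copy spanning the sequence origin. That copy is followed by the rrnB T1 and T2 terminators. Inactivating the repressor by a temperature shift should boost synthetase levels. The promoters themselves are not annotated in the feature table. A single optimized amber-suppressor tRNA (tRNAopt), recorded as driven by the proK promoter, is charged by CouRS and decodes UAG codons.

Together these parts allow site-specific incorporation of the fluorescent coumarin amino acid at amber codons in a co-expressed protein. The associated work used this labelling to follow conformational dynamics of a DNA polymerase during high-fidelity replication.
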