Addgene plasmid #197930: pSUP-(2xCouRS-tRNAopt)
Purpose: Machinery plasmid expressing constitutive and inducible 7HCou synthetase and cognate amber suppressing tRNA. Incorporates (7-hydroxy-4-coumarin-yl) ethylglycine
Depositing lab: Kenneth Johnson. Depositing organization: University of Texas at Austin. Publication: Optimized incorporation of an unnatural fluorescent amino acid affords measurement of conformational dynamics governing high-fidelity DNA replication. Dangerfield TL, Johnson KA. J Biol Chem. 2020 Dec 11;295(50):17265-17280. doi: 10.1074/jbc.RA120.015557. Epub 2020 Oct 5. PubMed 33020184.
Backbone
  Vector backbone: pSUP-(MjYRS-6TRN)
  Total vector size (bp): 6266
  Vector type: Bacterial Expression
Growth in bacteria
  Bacterial resistance: Chloramphenicol, 25 μg/mL
  Growth temperature: 30°C
  Growth strain: DH5alpha
  Copy number: Low Copy
Gene/Insert 1
  Gene/Insert name: CouRS (alt name: 7-HCou Aminoacyl tRNA synthetase)
  Insert size (bp): 921
  Promoter: glnS' and lambda(ts)
  Cloning method: Unknown
  Sequencing primers: 5′ GATTACGCGCAGACCAAAACGATC
Gene/Insert 2
  Gene/Insert name: tRNA opt
  Insert size (bp): 77
  Promoter: proK
  Cloning method: Unknown
  Sequencing primers: 5′ cgcatctcgggcagcgttgg
Terms and licenses: Academic/Nonprofit Terms; Industry Terms: Not Available to Industry
How to cite: pSUP-(2xCouRS-tRNAopt) was a gift from Kenneth Johnson (Addgene plasmid # 197930 ; http://n2t.net/addgene:197930 ; RRID:Addgene_197930)
